Addgene plasmid #106000: Opto-GPR3
Purpose: Expression of a chimeric G-protein coupled receptor (Rhodopsin-GPR3; Opto-GPR3; A2)
Depositing lab: Harald Janovjak. Depositing organization: Institute of Science and Technology Austria (I.S.T. Austria). Publication: Optical functionalization of human Class A orphan G-protein-coupled receptors. Morri M, Sanchez-Romero I, Tichy AM, Kainrath S, Gerrard EJ, Hirschfeld PP, Schwarz J, Janovjak H. Nat Commun. 2018 May 16;9(1):1950. doi: 10.1038/s41467-018-04342-1. PubMed 29769519.
Backbone
  Vector backbone: pcDNA3.1-
  Backbone manufacturer: Invitrogen
  Backbone size w/o insert (bp): 5427
  Vector type: Mammalian Expression
  Selectable markers: Neomycin (select with G418)
Growth in bacteria
  Bacterial resistance: Ampicillin, 100 μg/mL
  Growth temperature: 37°C
  Growth strain: DH5alpha
  Copy number: High Copy
Gene/Insert
  Gene/Insert name: Opto-GPR3
  Species: H. sapiens (human), B. taurus (bovine)
  Insert size (bp): 1158
  Mutation: Chimeric receptor protein
  Entrez Gene: GPR3 (a.k.a. ACCA)
  Promoter: CMV
  Tag / fusion protein: VSV-G (N terminal on insert); Rhodopsin-1D4 (C terminal on insert)
  Cloning method: Restriction Enzyme; 5′ cloning site unknown (unknown if destroyed); 3′ cloning site unknown (unknown if destroyed)
  Sequencing primers: 5′ CMV_F (CGCAAATGGGCGGTAGGCGTG); 3′ pcDNA_R (CAACAGATGGCTGGCAAC)
Terms and licenses: Academic/Nonprofit Terms; Industry Terms: Not Available to Industry
Depositor comments: two step cloning; 5' and 3' sites cannot be used for (sub)cloning
How to cite: Opto-GPR3 was a gift from Harald Janovjak (Addgene plasmid # 106000 ; http://n2t.net/addgene:106000 ; RRID:Addgene_106000)
