[The description below was written by a language model from this plasmid's Addgene catalogue record and pLannotate feature annotations shown in this document.]
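Description:
Opto-GPR3 is a mammalian expression plasmid built on the Invitrogen pcDNA3.1(-) backbone that encodes a light-activatable chimeric G-protein-coupled receptor combining bovine rhodopsin with the human orphan class A receptor GPR3. The roughly 1.2 kb insert sits downstream of the human cytomegalovirus immediate-early enhancer and promoter and is terminated by the bovine growth hormone polyadenylation signal; a T7 promoter lies between the CMV promoter and the coding region. According to the record, the chimera carries an N-terminal VSV-G epitope and a C-terminal rhodopsin 1D4 epitope, which can serve for detection of the receptor. The automated annotation labels the whole open reading frame as bovine rhodopsin, reflecting the rhodopsin-derived portion of the chimera; it does not delineate which segments come from GPR3, and the record does not state the exact domain boundaries. The depositor notes that the insert was assembled by two-step cloning and that the flanking sites cannot be used for subcloning.

In bacteria the plasmid is maintained at high copy through a ColE1/pUC-type origin and selected by ampicillin resistance (β-lactamase under its own promoter); an f1 origin is also present. For mammalian cells, an SV40 early promoter drives the neomycin phosphotransferase gene followed by an SV40 polyadenylation signal, permitting G418 selection of stable transfectants. Several small annotated fragments (HIV-1 LTR, ble, lacI, bom, lac promoter region) are short matches to backbone sequence and are probably not functional elements. The construct belongs to a study on the optical functionalization of human orphan GPCRs and is used to express a receptor in which light, sensed by the rhodopsin portion, is intended to trigger GPR3-type signalling in transfected cells.
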