Features (pLannotate 1.2.2; 20 found; start..end, strand, type, name):
     74..453     +  enhancer       CMV enhancer: human cytomegalovirus immediate early enhancer
    454..657     +  promoter       CMV promoter: human cytomegalovirus (CMV) immediate early promoter
    653..686     +  LTR            5' LTR (truncated) (fragment): truncated 5' long terminal repeat (LTR) from HIV-1
    702..720     +  promoter       T7 promoter: promoter for bacteriophage T7 RNA polymerase
    863..1924    +  CDS            RHO: OPSD_BOVIN - Experimental evidence at protein level: Swiss-Prot protein existence level 1. Photoreceptor required for image-forming vision at low light intensity. Required for photoreceptor cell viability after birth (By similarity). Light-induced isomerization of 11-cis to all-trans retinal triggers a conformational change that activates signaling via G- proteins (PubMed:10926528, PubMed:12044163, PubMed:11972040, PubMed:16908857, PubMed:16586416, PubMed:17060607, PubMed:17449675, PubMed:18818650, PubMed:21389983, PubMed:22198838, PubMed:23579341, PubMed:25205354, PubMed:27458239). Subsequent
   2001..2112    +  polyA_signal   bGH poly(A) signal: bovine growth hormone polyadenylation signal
   2229..2250    +  promoter       SV40 promoter (fragment): SV40 enhancer and early promoter
   2271..2699    +  rep_origin     f1 ori (sequence partly withheld): f1 bacteriophage origin of replication; arrow indicates direction of (+) strand synthesis
   2713..3042    +  promoter       SV40 promoter: SV40 enhancer and early promoter
   3109..3900    +  CDS            neo: KKA2_KLEPN - Also known as kan, nptII. Experimental evidence at protein level: Swiss-Prot protein existence level 1. Resistance to kanamycin, neomycin, paromomycin, ribostamycin, butirosin and gentamicin B. From Klebsiella pneumoniae.
   3924..4082    +  CDS            ble (fragment): BLE_KLEPN - Experimental evidence at protein level: Swiss-Prot protein existence level 1. Binding protein with a strong affinity to the bleomycin family of antibiotics. Binds to CL990; an antimitotic-antibiotic compound. From Klebsiella pneumoniae.
   4077..4198    +  polyA_signal   SV40 poly(A) signal: SV40 polyadenylation signal
   4271..4287    -  protein_bind   lac operator: The lac repressor binds to the lac operator to inhibit transcription in E. coli. This inhibition can be relieved by adding lactose or isopropyl-β-D-thiogalactopyranoside (IPTG). lac repressor encoded by lacI
   4295..4325    -  promoter       lac promoter: promoter for the E. coli lac operon
   4340..4361    -  protein_bind   CAP binding site: CAP binding activates transcription in the presence of cAMP. E. coli catabolite activator protein
   4380..4465    -  CDS            lacI (fragment): lac repressor; lacI; The lac repressor binds to the lac operator to inhibit transcription in E. coli. This inhibition can be relieved by adding lactose or isopropyl-β-D-thiogalactopyranoside (IPTG).
   4648..5236    -  rep_origin     ori: high-copy-number ColE1/pMB1/pBR322/pUC origin of replication
   5407..6267    -  CDS            AmpR: β-lactamase; bla; confers resistance to ampicillin, carbenicillin, and related antibiotics
   6268..6372    -  promoter       AmpR promoter: bla
   6431..6483    -  misc_feature   bom (fragment): basis of mobility region from pBR322
>Addgene plasmid #106000 | Opto-GPR3 | addgene full sequence | sequence record 209607 | Addgene NGS Result
AATTGCATGAAGAATCTGCTTAGGGTTAGGCGTTTTGCGCTGCTTCGCGATGTACGGGCCAGATATACGC
GTTGACATTGATTATTGACTAGTTATTAATAGTAATCAATTACGGGGTCATTAGTTCATAGCCCATATAT
GGAGTTCCGCGTTACATAACTTACGGTAAATGGCCCGCCTGGCTGACCGCCCAACGACCCCCGCCCATTG
ACGTCAATAATGACGTATGTTCCCATAGTAACGCCAATAGGGACTTTCCATTGACGTCAATGGGTGGAGT
ATTTACGGTAAACTGCCCACTTGGCAGTACATCAAGTGTATCATATGCCAAGTACGCCCCCTATTGACGT
CAATGACGGTAAATGGCCCGCCTGGCATTATGCCCAGTACATGACCTTATGGGACTTTCCTACTTGGCAG
TACATCTACGTATTAGTCATCGCTATTACCATGGTGATGCGGTTTTGGCAGTACATCAATGGGCGTGGAT
AGCGGTTTGACTCACGGGGATTTCCAAGTCTCCACCCCATTGACGTCAATGGGAGTTTGTTTTGGCACCA
AAATCAACGGGACTTTCCAAAATGTCGTAACAACTCCGCCCCATTGACGCAAATGGGCGGTAGGCGTGTA
CGGTGGGAGGTCTATATAAGCAGAGCTCTCTGGCTAACTAGAGAACCCACTGCTTACTGGCTTATCGAAA
TTAATACGACTCACTATAGGGAGACACAAGCTGGCTAGCGTTTAAACGGGCCCTCTAGACTCGAGCACCA
TGAAAACGATCATCGCCCTGAGCTACATCTTCTGCCTGGTATTCGCCATGTACACCGATATAGAGATGAA
CAGGCTGGGAAAGGATAGCCTCATGAACGGGACCGAGGGCCCAAACTTCTACGTGCCTTTCTCCAACAAG
ACGGGCGTGGTGCGCAGCCCCTTCGAGGCCCCGCAGTACTACCTGGCGGAGCCATGGCAGTTCTCCATGC
TGGCCGCCTACATGTTCCTGCTGATCATGCTTGGCTTCCCCATCAACTTCCTCACGCTGTACGTCATCGT
GGGCACTCCTGCCTTCCGTGCCCCCCTCAACTACATCCTGCTCAACCTGGCCGTGGCCGACCTCTTCATG
GTGTTCGGGGGCTTCACCACCACCCTCTACACCTCTCTGCACGGGTACTTCGTCTTTGGGCCCACGGGCT
GCAACCTGGAGGGCTTCTTTGCCACCTTGGGCGGTGAAATTGCACTGTGGTCCTTGGTGGTCCTGGCCAT
CGAGCGGTACGTGGTGGTGTACAATGCCCTCACCTACTATTCAGAGACAACAGTGACACGGGCCATCATG
GGCGTCGCCTTCACCTGGGTCATGGCTCTGGCCTGTGCCGCGCCCCCCCTCGTCGGCTGGTCCAGGTACA
TCCCGGAGGGCATGCAGTGCTCGTGCGGGATTGACTACTACACGCCCCACGAGGAAACCAACAATGAGTC
GTTCGTCATCTACATGTTCGTGGTCCACTTCATCATCCCCCTGATTGTCATATTCTTCTGCTACGGACAA
ATCTGCCGCATCGTCTGCCGCCATGCCCAGCAGATTGCCCTTCAGCGGCACCTGCTGCCTGCCTCCCACT
ATGTGGCCACCCGCAAGGGCATTCGCATGGTGATCATCATGGTCATCGCTTTCCTAATCTGCTGGCTGCC
CTACGCTGGGGTGGCGTTCTACATCTTCACCCATCAGGGCTCTGACTTTGGCCCCATCTTCATGACCATC
CCGGCTTTCTTTGCCAAGACTTCTGCCGTCTACAACCCCGTCATCTACATCATGATGAACAAGCAGTTCC
GCAAAGTGCTGTGGGCTGTCTGCTGCTGCTGTTCCTCTTCCAAGATCCCCTTCCGATCCCGCTCCCCCAG
TGATGTCACAGAAACCAGCCAAGTGGCGCCTGCCTAAGAATTCCACCACACTGGACTAGTGGATCCGAGC
TCGGTACCAAGCTTAAGTTTAAACCGCTGATCAGCCTCGACTGTGCCTTCTAGTTGCCAGCCATCTGTTG
TTTGCCCCTCCCCCGTGCCTTCCTTGACCCTGGAAGGTGCCACTCCCACTGTCCTTTCCTAATAAAATGA
GGAAATTGCATCGCATTGTCTGAGTAGGTGTCATTCTATTCTGGGGGGTGGGGTGGGGCAGGACAGCAAG
GGGGAGGATTGGGAAGAGAATAGCAGGCATGCTGGGGATGCGGTGGGCTCTATGGCTTCTGAGGCGGAAA
GAACCAGCTGGGGCTCTAGGGGGTATCCCC
[124 nt withheld, positions 2271-2394]
C
[91 nt withheld, positions 2396-2486]
A
[49 nt withheld, positions 2488-2536]
CCTTTGACGTTGGAGTCCACGTTCTTT
[37 nt withheld, positions 2564-2600]
ACCCTATCTCGGTCTATTCTTTTGATTTATAAGGGATTTTGCCGATTTCGGCCTATTGGTTAAAAAATGA
GCTGATTTAACAAAAATTTAACGCGAATTAATTCTGTGGAATGTGTGTCAGTTAGGGTGTGGAAAGTCCC
CAGGCTCCCCAGCAGGCAGAAGTATGCAAAGCATGCATCTCAATTAGTCAGCAACCAGGTGTGGAAAGTC
CCCAGGCTCCCCAGCAGGCAGAAGTATGCAAAGCATGCATCTCAATTAGTCAGCAACCATAGTCCCGCCC
CTAACTCCGCCCATCCCGCCCCTAACTCCGCCCAGTTCCGCCCATTCTCCGCCCCATGGCTGACTAATTT
TTTTTATTTATGCAGAGGCCGAGGCCGCCTCTGCCTCTGAGCTATTCCAGAAGTAGTGAGGAGGCTTTTT
TGGAGGCCTAGGCTTTTGCAAAAAGCTCCCGGGAGCTTGTATATCCATTTTCGGATCTGATCAAGAGACA
GGATGAGGATCGTTTCGCATGATTGAACAAGATGGATTGCACGCAGGTTCTCCGGCCGCTTGGGTGGAGA
GGCTATTCGGCTATGACTGGGCACAACAGACAATCGGCTGCTCTGATGCCGCCGTGTTCCGGCTGTCAGC
GCAGGGGCGCCCGGTTCTTTTTGTCAAGACCGACCTGTCCGGTGCCCTGAATGAACTGCAGGACGAGGCA
GCGCGGCTATCGTGGCTGGCCACGACGGGCGTTCCTTGCGCAGCTGTGCTCGACGTTGTCACTGAAGCGG
GAAGGGACTGGCTGCTATTGGGCGAAGTGCCGGGGCAGGATCTCCTGTCATCTCACCTTGCTCCTGCCGA
GAAAGTATCCATCATGGCTGATGCAATGCGGCGGCTGCATACGCTTGATCCGGCTACCTGCCCATTCGAC
CACCAAGCGAAACATCGCATCGAGCGAGCACGTACTCGGATGGAAGCCGGTCTTGTCGATCAGGATGATC
TGGACGAAGAACATCAGGGGCTCGCGCCAGCCGAACTGTTCGCCAGGCTCAAGGCGCGCATGCCCGACGG
CGAGGATCTCGTCGTGACCCATGGCGATGCCTGCTTGCCGAATATCATGGTGGAAAATGGCCGCTTTTCT
GGATTCATCGACTGTGGCCGGCTGGGTGTGGCGGACCGCTATCAGGACATAGCGTTGGCTACCCGTGATA
TTGCTGAAGAACTTGGCGGCGAATGGGCTGACCGCTTCCTCGTGCTTTACGGTATCGCCGCTCCCGATTC
GCAGCGCATCGCCTTCTATCGCCTTCTTGACGAGTTCTTCTGAGCGGGACTCTGGGGTTCGAAATGACCG
ACCAAGCGACGCCCAACCTGCCATCACGAGATTTCGATTCCACCGCCGCCTTCTATGAAAGGTTGGGCTT
CGGAATCGTTTTCCGGGACGCCGGCTGGATGATCCTCCAGCGCGGGGATCTCATGCTGGAGTTCTTCGCC
CACCCCAACTTGTTTATTGCAGCTTATAATGGTTACAAATAAAGCAATAGCATCACAAATTTCACAAATA
AAGCATTTTTTTCACTGCATTCTAGTTGTGGTTTGTCCAAACTCATCAATGTATCTTATCATGTCTGTAT
ACCGTCGACCTCTAGCTAGAGCTTGGCGTAATCATGGTCATAGCTGTTTCCTGTGTGAAATTGTTATCCG
CTCACAATTCCACACAACATACGAGCCGGAAGCATAAAGTGTAAAGCCTGGGGTGCCTAATGAGTGAGCT
AACTCACATTAATTGCGTTGCGCTCACTGCCGCTTTCCAGTCGGGAAACCTGTCGTGCCAGCTGCATTAA
TGAATCGGCCAACGCGCGGGGAGAGGCGGTTTGCGTATTGGGCGCTCTTGCGCTTCCTCGCTCACTGACT
CGCTGCGCTCGGTCGTTCGGCTGCGGCGAGCGGTATCAGCTCACTCAAAGGCGGTAATACGGTTATCCAC
AGAATCAGGGGATAACGCAGGAAAGAACATGTGAGCAAAAGGCCAGCAAAAGGCCAGGAACCGTAAAAAG
GCCGCGTTGCTGGCGTTTTTCCATAGGCTCCGCCCCCCTGACGAGCATCACAAAAATCGACGCTCAAGTC
AGAGGTGGCGAAACCCGACAGGACTATAAAGATACCAGGCGTTTCCCCCTGGAAGCTCCCTCGTGCGCTC
TCCTGTTCCGACCCTGCCGCTTACCGGATACCTGTCCGCCTTTCTCCCTTCGGGAAGCGTGGCGCTTTCT
CATAGCTCACGCTGTAGGTATCTCAGTTCGGTGTAGGTCGTTCGCTCCAAGCTGGGCTGTGTGCACGAAC
CCCCCGTTCAGCCCGACCGCTGCGCCTTATCCGGTAACTATCGTCTTGAGTCCAACCCGGTAAGACACGA
CTTATCGCCACTGGCAGCAGCCACTGGTAACAGGATTAGCAGAGCGAGGTATGTAGGCGGTGCTACAGAG
TTCTTGAAGTGGTGGCCTAACTACGGCTACACTAGAAGAACAGTATTTGGTATCTGCGCTCTGCTGAAGC
CAGTTACCTTCGGAAAAAGAGTTGGTAGCTCTTGATCCGGCAAACAAACCACCGCTGGTAGCGGTGGTTT
TTTTGTTTGCAAGCAGCAGATTACGCGCAGAAAAAAAGGATCTCAAGAAGATCCTTTGATCTTTTCTACG
GGGTCTGACGCTCAGTGGAACGAAAACTCACGTTAAGGGATTTTGGTCATGAGATTATCAAAAAGGATCT
TCACCTAGATCCTTTTAAATTAAAAATGAAGTTTTAAATCAATCTAAAGTATATATGAGTAAACTTGGTC
TGACAGTTACCAATGCTTAATCAGTGAGGCACCTATCTCAGCGATCTGTCTATTTCGTTCATCCATAGTT
GCCTGACTCCCCGTCGTGTAGATAACTACGATACGGGAGGGCTTACCATCTGGCCCCAGTGCTGCAATGA
TACCGCGGGACCCACGCTCACCGGCTCCAGATTTATCAGCAATAAACCAGCCAGCCGGAAGGGCCGAGCG
CAGAAGTGGTCCTGCAACTTTATCCGCCTCCATCCAGTCTATTAATTGTTGCCGGGAAGCTAGAGTAAGT
AGTTCGCCAGTTAATAGTTTGCGCAACGTTGTTGCCATTGCTACAGGCATCGTGGTGTCACGCTCGTCGT
TTGGTATGGCTTCATTCAGCTCCGGTTCCCAACGATCAAGGCGAGTTACATGATCCCCCATGTTGTGCAA
AAAAGCGGTTAGCTCCTTCGGTCCTCCGATCGTTGTCAGAAGTAAGTTGGCCGCAGTGTTATCACTCATG
GTTATGGCAGCACTGCATAATTCTCTTACTGTCATGCCATCCGTAAGATGCTTTTCTGTGACTGGTGAGT
ACTCAACCAAGTCATTCTGAGAATAGTGTATGCGGCGACCGAGTTGCTCTTGCCCGGCGTCAATACGGGA
TAATACCGCGCCACATAGCAGAACTTTAAAAGTGCTCATCATTGGAAAACGTTCTTCGGGGCGAAAACTC
TCAAGGATCTTACCACTGTTGAGATCCAGTTCGATGTAACCCACTCGTGCACCCAACTGATCTTCAGCAT
CTTTTACTTTCACCAGCGTTTCTGGGTGAGCAAAAACAGGAAGGCAAAATGCCGCAAAAAAGGGAATAAG
GGCGACACGGAAATGTTGAATACTCATACTCTTCCTTTTTCAATATTATTGAAGCATTTATCAGGGTTAT
TGTCTCATGAGCGGATACATATTTGAATGTATTTAGAAAAATAAACAAATAGGGGTTCCGCGCACATTTC
CCCGAAAAGTGCCACCTGACGTCGACGGATCGGGAGATCTCCCGATCCCCTATGGTGCACTCTCAGTACA
ATCTGCTCTGATGCCGCATAGTTAAGCCAGTATCTGCTCCCTGCTTGTGTGTTGGAGGTCGCTGAGTAGT
GCGCGAGCAAAATTTAAGCTACAACAAGGCAAGGCTTGACCGAC
