>Addgene plasmid #106000 | Opto-GPR3 | depositor partial sequence | sequence record 200763 | Opto-GPR3
ATGAAAACGATCATCGCCCTGAGCTACATCTTCTGCCTGGTATTCGCCATGTACACCGATATAGAGATGA
ACAGGCTGGGAAAGGATAGCCTCATGAACGGGACCGAGGGCCCAAACTTCTACGTGCCTTTCTCCAACAA
GACGGGCGTGGTGCGCAGCCCCTTCGAGGCCCCGCAGTACTACCTGGCGGAGCCATGGCAGTTCTCCATG
CTGGCCGCCTACATGTTCCTGCTGATCATGCTTGGCTTCCCCATCAACTTCCTCACGCTGTACGTCATCG
TGGGCACTCCTGCCTTCCGTGCCCCCCTCAACTACATCCTGCTCAACCTGGCCGTGGCCGACCTCTTCAT
GGTGTTCGGGGGCTTCACCACCACCCTCTACACCTCTCTGCACGGGTACTTCGTCTTTGGGCCCACGGGC
TGCAACCTGGAGGGCTTCTTTGCCACCTTGGGCGGTGAAATTGCACTGTGGTCCTTGGTGGTCCTGGCCA
TCGAGCGGTACGTGGTGGTGTACAATGCCCTCACCTACTATTCAGAGACAACAGTGACACGGGCCATCAT
GGGCGTCGCCTTCACCTGGGTCATGGCTCTGGCCTGTGCCGCGCCCCCCCTCGTCGGCTGGTCCAGGTAC
ATCCCGGAGGGCATGCAGTGCTCGTGCGGGATTGACTACTACACGCCCCACGAGGAAACCAACAATGAGT
CGTTCGTCATCTACATGTTCGTGGTCCACTTCATCATCCCCCTGATTGTCATATTCTTCTGCTACGGACA
AATCTGCCGCATCGTCTGCCGCCATGCCCAGCAGATTGCCCTTCAGCGGCACCTGCTGCCTGCCTCCCAC
TATGTGGCCACCCGCAAGGGCATTCGCATGGTGATCATCATGGTCATCGCTTTCCTAATCTGCTGGCTGC
CCTACGCTGGGGTGGCGTTCTACATCTTCACCCATCAGGGCTCTGACTTTGGCCCCATCTTCATGACCAT
CCCGGCTTTCTTTGCCAAGACTTCTGCCGTCTACAACCCCGTCATCTACATCATGATGAACAAGCAGTTC
CGCAAAGTGCTGTGGGCTGTCTGCTGCTGCTGTTCCTCTTCCAAGATCCCCTTCCGATCCCGCTCCCCCA
GTGATGTCACAGAAACCAGCCAAGTGGCGCCTGCCTAA
